>Addgene plasmid #52254 | HBT-pcoCas9 | depositor full sequence | sequence record 80689 | HBT-pcoCas9 sequence 7940 bps
CGATGATAAGCTGTCAAACATGAGAATTCGTAATCATGGTCATAGCTGTTTCCTGTGTGAAATTGTTATC
CGCTCACAATTCCACACAACATACGAGCCGGAAGCATAAAGTGTAAAGCCTGGGGTGCCTAATGAGTGAG
CTAACTCACATTAATTGCGTTGCGCTCACTGCCCGCTTTCCAGTCGGGAAACCTGTCGTGCCAGCTGCAT
TAATGAATCGGCCAACGCGCGGGGAGAGGCGGTTTGCGTATTGGGCGCTCTTCCGCTTCCTCGCTCACTG
ACTCGCTGCGCTCGGTCGTTCGGCTGCGGCGAGCGGTATCAGCTCACTCAAAGGCGGTAATACGGTTATC
CACAGAATCAGGGGATAACGCAGGAAAGAACATGTGAGCAAAAGGCCAGCAAAAGGCCAGGAACCGTAAA
AAGGCCGCGTTGCTGGCGTTTTTCCATAGGCTCCGCCCCCCTGACGAGCATCACAAAAATCGACGCTCAA
GTCAGAGGTGGCGAAACCCGACAGGACTATAAAGATACCAGGCGTTTCCCCCTGGAAGCTCCCTCGTGCG
CTCTCCTGTTCCGACCCTGCCGCTTACCGGATACCTGTCCGCCTTTCTCCCTTCGGGAAGCGTGGCGCTT
TCTCATAGCTCACGCTGTAGGTATCTCAGTTCGGTGTAGGTCGTTCGCTCCAAGCTGGGCTGTGTGCACG
AACCCCCCGTTCAGCCCGACCGCTGCGCCTTATCCGGTAACTATCGTCTTGAGTCCAACCCGGTAAGACA
CGACTTATCGCCACTGGCAGCAGCCACTGGTAACAGGATTAGCAGAGCGAGGTATGTAGGCGGTGCTACA
GAGTTCTTGAAGTGGTGGCCTAACTACGGCTACACTAGAAGGACAGTATTTGGTATCTGCGCTCTGCTGA
AGCCAGTTACCTTCGGAAAAAGAGTTGGTAGCTCTTGATCCGGCAAACAAACCACCGCTGGTAGCGGTGG
TTTTTTTGTTTGCAAGCAGCAGATTACGCGCAGAAAAAAAGGATCTCAAGAAGATCCTTTGATCTTTTCT
ACGGGGTCTGACGCTCAGTGGAACGAAAACTCACGTTAAGGGATTTTGGTCATGAGATTATCAAAAAGGA
TCTTCACCTAGATCCTTTTAAATTAAAAATGAAGTTTTAAATCAATCTAAAGTATATATGAGTAAACTTG
GTCTGACAGTTACCAATGCTTAATCAGTGAGGCACCTATCTCAGCGATCTGTCTATTTCGTTCATCCATA
GTTGCCTGACTCCCCGTCGTGTAGATAACTACGATACGGGAGGGCTTACCATCTGGCCCCAGTGCTGCAA
TGATACCGCGAGACCCACGCTCACCGGCTCCAGATTTATCAGCAATAAACCAGCCAGCCGGAAGGGCCGA
GCGCAGAAGTGGTCCTGCAACTTTATCCGCCTCCATCCAGTCTATTAATTGTTGCCGGGAAGCTAGAGTA
AGTAGTTCGCCAGTTAATAGTTTGCGCAACGTTGTTGCCATTGCTACAGGCATCGTGGTGTCACGCTCGT
CGTTTGGTATGGCTTCATTCAGCTCCGGTTCCCAACGATCAAGGCGAGTTACATGATCCCCCATGTTGTG
CAAAAAAGCGGTTAGCTCCTTCGGTCCTCCGATCGTTGTCAGAAGTAAGTTGGCCGCAGTGTTATCACTC
ATGGTTATGGCAGCACTGCATAATTCTCTTACTGTCATGCCATCCGTAAGATGCTTTTCTGTGACTGGTG
AGTACTCAACCAAGTCATTCTGAGAATAGTGTATGCGGCGACCGAGTTGCTCTTGCCCGGCGTCAATACG
GGATAATACCGCGCCACATAGCAGAACTTTAAAAGTGCTCATCATTGGAAAACGTTCTTCGGGGCGAAAA
CTCTCAAGGATCTTACCGCTGTTGAGATCCAGTTCGATGTAACCCACTCGTGCACCCAACTGATCTTCAG
CATCTTTTACTTTCACCAGCGTTTCTGGGTGAGCAAAAACAGGAAGGCAAAATGCCGCAAAAAAGGGAAT
AAGGGCGACACGGAAATGTTGAATACTCATACTCTTCCTTTTTCAATATTATTGAAGCATTTATCAGGGT
TATTGTCTCATGAGCGGATACATATTTGAATGTATTTAGAAAAATAAACAAATAGGGGTTCCGCGCACAT
TTCCCCGAAAAGTGCCACCTGACGTCTAAGAAACCATTATTATCATGACATTAACCTATAAAAATAGGCG
TATCACGAGGCCCTTTCGTCTCGCGCGTTTCGGTGATGACGGTGAAAACCTCTGACACATGCAGCTCCCG
GAGACGGTCACAGCTTGTCTGTAAGCGGATGCCGGGAGCAGACAAGCCCGTCAGGGCGCGTCAGCGGGTG
TTGGCGGGTGTCGGGGCTGGCTTAACTATGCGGCATCAGAGCAGATTGTACTGAGAGTGCACCATATGCG
GTGTGAAATACCGCACAGATGCGTAAGGAGAAAATACCGCATCAGGCGCCATTCGCCATTCAGGCTGCGC
AACTGTTGGGAAGGGCGATCGGTGCGGGCCTCTTCGCTATTACGCCAGCTGGCGAAAGGGGGATGTGCTG
CAAGGCGATTAAGTTGGGTAACGCCAGGGTTTTCCCAGTCACGACGTTGTAAAACGACGGCCAGTGCCAA
GCTCTCGAGAAGCTTACTCCAAGAATATCAAAGATACAGTCTCAGAAGACCAAAGGGCTATTGAGACTTT
TCAACAAAGGGTAATATCGGGAAACCTCCTCGGATTCCATTGCCCAGCTATCTGTCACTTCATCAAAAGG
ACAGTAGAAAAGGAAGGTGGCACCTACAAATGCCATCATTGCGATAAAGGAAAGGCTATCGTTCAAGATG
CCTCTGCCGACAGTGGTCCCAAAGATGGACCCCCACCCACAAGGAGCATCGTGGAAAAAGAAGACGTTCC
AACCACGTCTTCAAAGCAAGTGGATTGATGTGATATCTCCACTGACGTAAGGGATGACGCACAATCCCAC
TATCCTTCGCCCCAAGCTTGGGCCCAAGCTTGGGTCGCGCCCCACGGATGGTATAAGAATAAAGGCATTC
CGCGTGCAGGATTCACCCGTTCGCCTCTCACCTTTTCGCTGTACTCTCTCGCCACACACACCCCCTCTCC
AGCTCCGTTGGAGCTCCGGACAGCAGCAGGCGCGGGGCGGTCACGTAGTAAGCAGCTCTCGGCTCCCTCT
CCCCTTGCTCCGTGGATCCATGGATTACAAGGATGATGATGATAAGGATTACAAGGATGATGATGATAAG
ATGGCTCCAAAGAAGAAGAGAAAGGTTGGAATCCACGGAGTTCCAGCTGCTGATAAGAAGTACTCTATCG
GACTTGACATCGGAACCAACTCTGTTGGATGGGCTGTTATCACCGATGAGTACAAGGTTCCATCTAAGAA
GTTCAAGGTTCTTGGAAACACCGATAGACACTCTATCAAGAAGAACCTTATCGGTGCTCTTCTTTTCGAT
TCTGGAGAGACCGCTGAGGCTACCAGATTGAAGAGAACCGCTAGAAGAAGATACACCAGAAGAAAGAACA
GAATCTGCTACCTTCAGGAAATCTTCTCTAACGAGATGGCTAAGGTTGATGATTCTTTCTTCCACAGACT
TGAGGAGTCTTTCCTTGTTGAGGAGGATAAGAAGCACGAGAGACACCCAATCTTCGGAAACATCGTTGAT
GAGGTTGCTTACCACGAGAAGTACCCAACCATCTACCACCTTAGAAAGAAGTTGGTTGATTCTACCGATA
AGGCTGATCTTAGACTTATCTACCTTGCTCTTGCTCACATGATCAAGTTCAGAGGACACTTCCTTATCGA
GGGAGACCTTAACCCAGATAACTCTGATGTTGATAAGTTGTTCATCCAGCTTGTTCAGACCTACAACCAG
CTTTTCGAGGAGAACCCAATCAACGCTTCTGGAGTTGATGCTAAGGCTATCCTTTCTGCTAGACTTTCTA
AGTCTCGTAGACTTGAGAACCTTATCGCTCAGCTTCCAGGAGAGAAGAAGAACGGACTTTTCGGAAACCT
TATCGCTCTTTCTCTTGGACTTACCCCAAACTTCAAGTCTAACTTCGATCTTGCTGAGGATGCTAAGTTG
CAGCTTTCTAAGGATACCTACGATGATGATCTTGATAACCTTCTTGCTCAGATCGGAGATCAGTACGCTG
ATCTTTTCCTTGCTGCTAAGAACCTTTCTGATGCTATCCTTCTTTCTGACATCCTTAGAGTTAACACCGA
GATCACCAAGGCTCCACTTTCTGCTTCTATGATCAAGAGATACGATGAGCACCACCAGGATCTTACCCTT
TTGAAGGCTCTTGTTAGACAGCAGCTTCCAGAGAAGTACAAGGAAATCTTCTTCGATCAGTCTAAGAACG
GATACGCTGGATACATCGATGGAGGAGCTTCTCAGGAGGAGTTCTACAAGTTCATCAAGCCAATCCTTGA
GAAGATGGATGGAACCGAGGAGCTTCTTGTTAAGTTGAACAGAGAGGATCTTCTTAGAAAGCAGAGAACC
TTCGATAACGGATCTATCCCACACCAGATCCACCTTGGAGAGCTTCACGCTATCCTTCGTAGACAGGAGG
ATTTCTACCCATTCTTGAAGGATAACAGAGAGAAGATCGAGAAGATCCTTACCTTCAGAATCCCATACTA
CGTTGGACCACTTGCTAGAGGAAACTCTCGTTTCGCTTGGATGACCAGAAAGTCTGAGGAGACCATCACC
CCTTGGAACTTCGAGGAGGTAAGTTTCTGCTTCTACCTTTGATATATATATAATAATTATCATTAATTAG
TAGTAATATAATATTTCAAATATTTTTTTCAAAATAAAAGAATGTAGTATATAGCAATTGCTTTTCTGTA
GTTTATAAGTGTGTATATTTTAATTTATAACTTTTCTAATATATGACCAAAATTTGTTGATGTGCAGGTT
GTTGATAAGGGAGCTTCTGCTCAGTCTTTCATCGAGAGAATGACCAACTTCGATAAGAACCTTCCAAACG
AGAAGGTTCTTCCAAAGCACTCTCTTCTTTACGAGTACTTCACCGTTTACAACGAGCTTACCAAGGTTAA
GTACGTTACCGAGGGAATGAGAAAGCCAGCTTTCCTTTCTGGAGAGCAGAAGAAGGCTATCGTTGATCTT
CTTTTCAAGACCAACAGAAAGGTTACCGTTAAGCAGTTGAAGGAGGATTACTTCAAGAAGATCGAGTGCT
TCGATTCTGTTGAAATCTCTGGAGTTGAGGATAGATTCAACGCTTCTCTTGGAACCTACCACGATCTTTT
GAAGATCATCAAGGATAAGGATTTCCTTGATAACGAGGAGAACGAGGACATCCTTGAGGACATCGTTCTT
ACCCTTACCCTTTTCGAGGATAGAGAGATGATCGAGGAGAGACTCAAGACCTACGCTCACCTTTTCGATG
ATAAGGTTATGAAGCAGTTGAAGAGAAGAAGATACACCGGATGGGGTAGACTTTCTCGTAAGTTGATCAA
CGGAATCAGAGATAAGCAGTCTGGAAAGACCATCCTTGATTTCTTGAAGTCTGATGGATTCGCTAACAGA
AACTTCATGCAGCTTATCCACGATGATTCTCTTACCTTCAAGGAGGACATCCAGAAGGCTCAGGTTTCTG
GACAGGGAGATTCTCTTCACGAGCACATCGCTAACCTTGCTGGATCTCCAGCTATCAAGAAGGGAATCCT
TCAGACCGTTAAGGTTGTTGATGAGCTTGTTAAGGTTATGGGTAGACACAAGCCAGAGAACATCGTTATC
GAGATGGCTAGAGAGAACCAGACCACCCAGAAGGGACAGAAGAACTCTCGTGAGAGAATGAAGAGAATCG
AGGAGGGAATCAAGGAGCTTGGATCTCAAATCTTGAAGGAGCACCCAGTTGAGAACACCCAGCTTCAGAA
CGAGAAGTTGTACCTTTACTACCTTCAGAACGGAAGAGATATGTACGTTGATCAGGAGCTTGACATCAAC
AGACTTTCTGATTACGATGTTGATCACATCGTTCCACAGTCTTTCTTGAAGGATGATTCTATCGATAACA
AGGTTCTTACCCGTTCTGATAAGAACAGAGGAAAGTCTGATAACGTTCCATCTGAGGAGGTTGTTAAGAA
GATGAAGAACTACTGGAGACAGCTTCTTAACGCTAAGTTGATCACCCAGAGAAAGTTCGATAACCTTACC
AAGGCTGAGAGAGGAGGACTTTCTGAGCTTGATAAGGCTGGATTCATCAAGAGACAGCTTGTTGAGACCA
GACAGATCACCAAGCACGTTGCTCAGATCCTTGATTCTCGTATGAACACCAAGTACGATGAGAACGATAA
GTTGATCAGAGAGGTTAAGGTTATCACCTTGAAGTCTAAGTTGGTTTCTGATTTCAGAAAGGATTTCCAG
TTCTACAAGGTTAGAGAGATCAACAACTACCACCACGCTCACGATGCTTACCTTAACGCTGTTGTTGGAA
CCGCTCTTATCAAGAAGTACCCAAAGTTGGAGTCTGAGTTCGTTTACGGAGATTACAAGGTTTACGATGT
TAGAAAGATGATCGCTAAGTCTGAGCAGGAGATCGGAAAGGCTACCGCTAAGTACTTCTTCTACTCTAAC
ATCATGAACTTCTTCAAGACCGAGATCACCCTTGCTAACGGAGAGATCAGAAAGAGACCACTTATCGAGA
CCAACGGAGAGACCGGAGAGATCGTTTGGGATAAGGGAAGAGATTTCGCTACCGTTAGAAAGGTTCTTTC
TATGCCACAGGTTAACATCGTTAAGAAAACCGAGGTTCAGACCGGAGGATTCTCTAAGGAGTCTATCCTT
CCAAAGAGAAACTCTGATAAGTTGATCGCTAGAAAGAAGGATTGGGACCCAAAGAAGTACGGAGGATTCG
ATTCTCCAACCGTTGCTTACTCTGTTCTTGTTGTTGCTAAGGTTGAGAAGGGAAAGTCTAAGAAGTTGAA
GTCTGTTAAGGAGCTTCTTGGAATCACCATCATGGAGCGTTCTTCTTTCGAGAAGAACCCAATCGATTTC
CTTGAGGCTAAGGGATACAAGGAGGTTAAGAAGGATCTTATCATCAAGTTGCCAAAGTACTCTCTTTTCG
AGCTTGAGAACGGAAGAAAGAGAATGCTTGCTTCTGCTGGAGAGCTTCAGAAGGGAAACGAGCTTGCTCT
TCCATCTAAGTACGTTAACTTCCTTTACCTTGCTTCTCACTACGAGAAGTTGAAGGGATCTCCAGAGGAT
AACGAGCAGAAGCAGCTTTTCGTTGAGCAGCACAAGCACTACCTTGATGAGATCATCGAGCAAATCTCTG
AGTTCTCTAAGAGAGTTATCCTTGCTGATGCTAACCTTGATAAGGTTCTTTCTGCTTACAACAAGCACAG
AGATAAGCCAATCAGAGAGCAGGCTGAGAACATCATCCACCTTTTCACCCTTACCAACCTTGGTGCTCCA
GCTGCTTTCAAGTACTTCGATACCACCATCGATAGAAAAAGATACACCTCTACCAAGGAGGTTCTTGATG
CTACCCTTATCCACCAGTCTATCACCGGACTTTACGAGACCAGAATCGATCTTTCTCAGCTTGGAGGAGA
TAAGAGACCAGCTGCTACCAAGAAGGCTGGACAGGCTAAGAAGAAGAAGTGACTGCAGATCGTTCAAACA
TTTGGCAATAAAGTTTCTTAAGATTGAATCCTGTTGCCGGTCTTGCGATGATTATCATATAATTTCTGTT
GAATTACGTTAAGCATGTAATAATTAACATGTAATGCATGACGTTATTTATGAGATGGGTTTTTATGATT
AGAGTCCCGCAATTATACATTTAATACGCGATAGAAAACAAAATATAGCGCGCAAACTAGGATAAATTAT
CGCGCGCGGTGTCATCTATGTTACTAGATC
Features (pLannotate 1.2.2; 15 found; start..end, strand, type, name):
      1..17      -  promoter       tet promoter (fragment): E. coli promoter for tetracycline efflux protein gene
     63..79      -  protein_bind   lac operator: The lac repressor binds to the lac operator to inhibit transcription in E. coli. This inhibition can be relieved by adding lactose or isopropyl-β-D-thiogalactopyranoside (IPTG). lac repressor encoded by lacI
     87..117     -  promoter       lac promoter: promoter for the E. coli lac operon
    132..153     -  protein_bind   CAP binding site: CAP binding activates transcription in the presence of cAMP. E. coli catabolite activator protein
    166..258     -  CDS            lacI (fragment): lac repressor; lacI; The lac repressor binds to the lac operator to inhibit transcription in E. coli. This inhibition can be relieved by adding lactose or isopropyl-β-D-thiogalactopyranoside (IPTG).
    441..1029    -  rep_origin     ori: high-copy-number ColE1/pMB1/pBR322/pUC origin of replication
   1200..2060    -  CDS            AmpR: β-lactamase; bla; confers resistance to ampicillin, carbenicillin, and related antibiotics
   2061..2165    -  promoter       AmpR promoter: bla
   2260..2295    +  CDS            rop (fragment): Rop protein, which maintains plasmids at low copy number; rop
   2397..2496    +  misc_feature   bom (fragment): basis of mobility region from pBR322
   2502..2656    -  CDS            lacZα (fragment): LacZα fragment of β-galactosidase; lacZ fragment
   2722..3231    +  promoter       35SPPDK promoter: hybrid promoter consisting of the cauliflower mosaic virus 35S enhancer fused to the maize C4PPDK basal promoter (Yoo et al., 2007)
   3243..3290    +  CDS            2xFLAG: two tandem FLAG® epitope tags
   3342..7631    +  CDS            pcoCas9: Cas9 endonuclease from the Streptococcus pyogenes Type II CRISPR/Cas system plant codon-optimized Cas9 gene containing the potato IV2 intron
   7688..7940    +  terminator     NOS terminator: nopaline synthase terminator and poly(A) signal
