>Addgene plasmid #52254 | HBT-pcoCas9 | addgene full sequence | sequence record 222914 | Addgene NGS Result
CGATGATAAGCTGTCAAACATGAGAATTCGTAATCATGGTCATAGCTGTTTCCTGTGTGAAATTGTTATC
CGCTCACAATTCCACACAACATACGAGCCGGAAGCATAAAGTGTAAAGCCTGGGGTGCCTAATGAGTGAG
CTAACTCACATTAATTGCGTTGCGCTCACTGCCCGCTTTCCAGTCGGGAAACCTGTCGTGCCAGCTGCAT
TAATGAATCGGCCAACGCGCGGGGAGAGGCGGTTTGCGTATTGGGCGCTCTTCCGCTTCCTCGCTCACTG
ACTCGCTGCGCTCGGTCGTTCGGCTGCGGCGAGCGGTATCAGCTCACTCAAAGGCGGTAATACGGTTATC
CACAGAATCAGGGGATAACGCAGGAAAGAACATGTGAGCAAAAGGCCAGCAAAAGGCCAGGAACCGTAAA
AAGGCCGCGTTGCTGGCGTTTTTCCATAGGCTCCGCCCCCCTGACGAGCATCACAAAAATCGACGCTCAA
GTCAGAGGTGGCGAAACCCGACAGGACTATAAAGATACCAGGCGTTTCCCCCTGGAAGCTCCCTCGTGCG
CTCTCCTGTTCCGACCCTGCCGCTTACCGGATACCTGTCCGCCTTTCTCCCTTCGGGAAGCGTGGCGCTT
TCTCATAGCTCACGCTGTAGGTATCTCAGTTCGGTGTAGGTCGTTCGCTCCAAGCTGGGCTGTGTGCACG
AACCCCCCGTTCAGCCCGACCGCTGCGCCTTATCCGGTAACTATCGTCTTGAGTCCAACCCGGTAAGACA
CGACTTATCGCCACTGGCAGCAGCCACTGGTAACAGGATTAGCAGAGCGAGGTATGTAGGCGGTGCTACA
GAGTTCTTGAAGTGGTGGCCTAACTACGGCTACACTAGAAGAACAGTATTTGGTATCTGCGCTCTGCTGA
AGCCAGTTACCTTCGGAAAAAGAGTTGGTAGCTCTTGATCCGGCAAACAAACCACCGCTGGTAGCGGTGG
TTTTTTTGTTTGCAAGCAGCAGATTACGCGCAGAAAAAAAGGATCTCAAGAAGATCCTTTGATCTTTTCT
ACGGGGTCTGACGCTCAGTGGAACGAAAACTCACGTTAAGGGATTTTGGTCATGAGATTATCAAAAAGGA
TCTTCACCTAGATCCTTTTAAATTAAAAATGAAGTTTTAAATCAATCTAAAGTATATATGAGTAAACTTG
GTCTGACAGTTACCAATGCTTAATCAGTGAGGCACCTATCTCAGCGATCTGTCTATTTCGTTCATCCATA
GTTGCCTGACTCCCCGTCGTGTAGATAACTACGATACGGGAGGGCTTACCATCTGGCCCCAGTGCTGCAA
TGATACCGCGAGACCCACGCTCACCGGCTCCAGATTTATCAGCAATAAACCAGCCAGCCGGAAGGGCCGA
GCGCAGAAGTGGTCCTGCAACTTTATCCGCCTCCATCCAGTCTATTAATTGTTGCCGGGAAGCTAGAGTA
AGTAGTTCGCCAGTTAATAGTTTGCGCAACGTTGTTGCCATTGCTACAGGCATCGTGGTGTCACGCTCGT
CGTTTGGTATGGCTTCATTCAGCTCCGGTTCCCAACGATCAAGGCGAGTTACATGATCCCCCATGTTGTG
CAAAAAAGCGGTTAGCTCCTTCGGTCCTCCGATCGTTGTCAGAAGTAAGTTGGCCGCAGTGTTATCACTC
ATGGTTATGGCAGCACTGCATAATTCTCTTACTGTCATGCCATCCGTAAGATGCTTTTCTGTGACTGGTG
AGTACTCAACCAAGTCATTCTGAGAATAGTGTATGCGGCGACCGAGTTGCTCTTGCCCGGCGTCAATACG
GGATAATACCGCGCCACATAGCAGAACTTTAAAAGTGCTCATCATTGGAAAACGTTCTTCGGGGCGAAAA
CTCTCAAGGATCTTACCGCTGTTGAGATCCAGTTCGATGTAACCCACTCGTGCACCCAACTGATCTTCAG
CATCTTTTACTTTCACCAGCGTTTCTGGGTGAGCAAAAACAGGAAGGCAAAATGCCGCAAAAAAGGGAAT
AAGGGCGACACGGAAATGTTGAATACTCATACTCTTCCTTTTTCAATATTATTGAAGCATTTATCAGGGT
TATTGTCTCATGAGCGGATACATATTTGAATGTATTTAGAAAAATAAACAAATAGGGGTTCCGCGCACAT
TTCCCCGAAAAGTGCCACCTGACGTCTAAGAAACCATTATTATCATGACATTAACCTATAAAAATAGGCG
TATCACGAGGCCCTTTCGTCTCGCGCGTTTCGGTGATGACGGTGAAAACCTCTGACACATGCAGCTCCCG
GAGACGGTCACAGCTTGTCTGTAAGCGGATGCCGGGAGCAGACAAGCCCGTCAGGGCGCGTCAGCGGGTG
TTGGCGGGTGTCGGGGCTGGCTTAACTATGCGGCATCAGAGCAGATTGTACTGAGAGTGCACCATATGCG
GTGTGAAATACCGCACAGATGCGTAAGGAGAAAATACCGCATCAGGCGCCATTCGCCATTCAGGCTGCGC
AACTGTTGGGAAGGGCGATCGGTGCGGGCCTCTTCGCTATTACGCCAGCTGGCGAAAGGGGGATGTGCTG
CAAGGCGATTAAGTTGGGTAACGCCAGGGTTTTCCCAGTCACGACGTTGTAAAACGACGGCCAGTGCCAA
GCTCTCGAGAAGCTTACTCCAAGAATATCAAAGATACAGTCTCAGAAGACCAAAGGGCTATTGAGACTTT
TCAACAAAGGGTAATATCGGGAAACCTCCTCGGATTCCATTGCCCAGCTATCTGTCACTTCATCAAAAGG
ACAGTAGAAAAGGAAGGTGGCACCTACAAATGCCATCATTGCGATAAAGGAAAGGCTATCGTTCAAGATG
CCTCTGCCGACAGTGGTCCCAAAGATGGACCCCCACCCACAAGGAGCATCGTGGAAAAAGAAGACGTTCC
AACCACGTCTTCAAAGCAAGTGGATTGATGTGATATCTCCACTGACGTAAGGGATGACGCACAATCCCAC
TATCCTTCGCCCCAAGCTTGGGCCCAAGCTTGGGTCGCGCCCCACGGATGGTATAAGAATAAAGGCATTC
CGCGTGCAGGATTCACCCGTTCGCCTCTCACCTTTTCGCTGTACTCTCTCGCCACACACACCCCCTCTCC
AGCTCCGTTGGAGCTCCGGACAGCAGCAGGCGCGGGGCGGTCACGTAGTAAGCAGCTCTCGGCTCCCTCT
CCCCTTGCTCCGTGGATCCATGGATTACAAGGATGATGATGATAAGGATTACAAGGATGATGATGATAAG
ATGGCTCCAAAGAAGAAGAGAAAGGTTGGAATCCACGGAGTTCCAGCTGCTGATAAGAAGTACTCTATCG
GACTTGACATCGGAACCAACTCTGTTGGATGGGCTGTTATCACCGATGAGTACAAGGTTCCATCTAAGAA
GTTCAAGGTTCTTGGAAACACCGATAGACACTCTATCAAGAAGAACCTTATCGGTGCTCTTCTTTTCGAT
TCTGGAGAGACCGCTGAGGCTACCAGATTGAAGAGAACCGCTAGAAGAAGATACACCAGAAGAAAGAACA
GAATCTGCTACCTTCAGGAAATCTTCTCTAACGAGATGGCTAAGGTTGATGATTCTTTCTTCCACAGACT
TGAGGAGTCTTTCCTTGTTGAGGAGGATAAGAAGCACGAGAGACACCCAATCTTCGGAAACATCGTTGAT
GAGGTTGCTTACCACGAGAAGTACCCAACCATCTACCACCTTAGAAAGAAGTTGGTTGATTCTACCGATA
AGGCTGATCTTAGACTTATCTACCTTGCTCTTGCTCACATGATCAAGTTCAGAGGACACTTCCTTATCGA
GGGAGACCTTAACCCAGATAACTCTGATGTTGATAAGTTGTTCATCCAGCTTGTTCAGACCTACAACCAG
CTTTTCGAGGAGAACCCAATCAACGCTTCTGGAGTTGATGCTAAGGCTATCCTTTCTGCTAGACTTTCTA
AGTCTCGTAGACTTGAGAACCTTATCGCTCAGCTTCCAGGAGAGAAGAAGAACGGACTTTTCGGAAACCT
TATCGCTCTTTCTCTTGGACTTACCCCAAACTTCAAGTCTAACTTCGATCTTGCTGAGGATGCTAAGTTG
CAGCTTTCTAAGGATACCTACGATGATGATCTTGATAACCTTCTTGCTCAGATCGGAGATCAGTACGCTG
ATCTTTTCCTTGCTGCTAAGAACCTTTCTGATGCTATCCTTCTTTCTGACATCCTTAGAGTTAACACCGA
GATCACCAAGGCTCCACTTTCTGCTTCTATGATCAAGAGATACGATGAGCACCACCAGGATCTTACCCTT
TTGAAGGCTCTTGTTAGACAGCAGCTTCCAGAGAAGTACAAGGAAATCTTCTTCGATCAGTCTAAGAACG
GATACGCTGGATACATCGATGGAGGAGCTTCTCAGGAGGAGTTCTACAAGTTCATCAAGCCAATCCTTGA
GAAGATGGATGGAACCGAGGAGCTTCTTGTTAAGTTGAACAGAGAGGATCTTCTTAGAAAGCAGAGAACC
TTCGATAACGGATCTATCCCACACCAGATCCACCTTGGAGAGCTTCACGCTATCCTTCGTAGACAGGAGG
ATTTCTACCCATTCTTGAAGGATAACAGAGAGAAGATCGAGAAGATCCTTACCTTCAGAATCCCATACTA
CGTTGGACCACTTGCTAGAGGAAACTCTCGTTTCGCTTGGATGACCAGAAAGTCTGAGGAGACCATCACC
CCTTGGAACTTCGAGGAGGTAAGTTTCTGCTTCTACCTTTGATATATATATAATAATTATCATTAATTAG
TAGTAATATAATATTTCAAATATTTTTTTCAAAATAAAAGAATGTAGTATATAGCAATTGCTTTTCTGTA
GTTTATAAGTGTGTATATTTTAATTTATAACTTTTCTAATATATGACCAAAATTTGTTGATGTGCAGGTT
GTTGATAAGGGAGCTTCTGCTCAGTCTTTCATCGAGAGAATGACCAACTTCGATAAGAACCTTCCAAACG
AGAAGGTTCTTCCAAAGCACTCTCTTCTTTACGAGTACTTCACCGTTTACAACGAGCTTACCAAGGTTAA
GTACGTTACCGAGGGAATGAGAAAGCCAGCTTTCCTTTCTGGAGAGCAGAAGAAGGCTATCGTTGATCTT
CTTTTCAAGACCAACAGAAAGGTTACCGTTAAGCAGTTGAAGGAGGATTACTTCAAGAAGATCGAGTGCT
TCGATTCTGTTGAAATCTCTGGAGTTGAGGATAGATTCAACGCTTCTCTTGGAACCTACCACGATCTTTT
GAAGATCATCAAGGATAAGGATTTCCTTGATAACGAGGAGAACGAGGACATCCTTGAGGACATCGTTCTT
ACCCTTACCCTTTTCGAGGATAGAGAGATGATCGAGGAGAGACTCAAGACCTACGCTCACCTTTTCGATG
ATAAGGTTATGAAGCAGTTGAAGAGAAGAAGATACACCGGATGGGGTAGACTTTCTCGTAAGTTGATCAA
CGGAATCAGAGATAAGCAGTCTGGAAAGACCATCCTTGATTTCTTGAAGTCTGATGGATTCGCTAACAGA
AACTTCATGCAGCTTATCCACGATGATTCTCTTACCTTCAAGGAGGACATCCAGAAGGCTCAGGTTTCTG
GACAGGGAGATTCTCTTCACGAGCACATCGCTAACCTTGCTGGATCTCCAGCTATCAAGAAGGGAATCCT
TCAGACCGTTAAGGTTGTTGATGAGCTTGTTAAGGTTATGGGTAGACACAAGCCAGAGAACATCGTTATC
GAGATGGCTAGAGAGAACCAGACCACCCAGAAGGGACAGAAGAACTCTCGTGAGAGAATGAAGAGAATCG
AGGAGGGAATCAAGGAGCTTGGATCTCAAATCTTGAAGGAGCACCCAGTTGAGAACACCCAGCTTCAGAA
CGAGAAGTTGTACCTTTACTACCTTCAGAACGGAAGAGATATGTACGTTGATCAGGAGCTTGACATCAAC
AGACTTTCTGATTACGATGTTGATCACATCGTTCCACAGTCTTTCTTGAAGGATGATTCTATCGATAACA
AGGTTCTTACCCGTTCTGATAAGAACAGAGGAAAGTCTGATAACGTTCCATCTGAGGAGGTTGTTAAGAA
GATGAAGAACTACTGGAGACAGCTTCTTAACGCTAAGTTGATCACCCAGAGAAAGTTCGATAACCTTACC
AAGGCTGAGAGAGGAGGACTTTCTGAGCTTGATAAGGCTGGATTCATCAAGAGACAGCTTGTTGAGACCA
GACAGATCACCAAGCACGTTGCTCAGATCCTTGATTCTCGTATGAACACCAAGTACGATGAGAACGATAA
GTTGATCAGAGAGGTTAAGGTTATCACCTTGAAGTCTAAGTTGGTTTCTGATTTCAGAAAGGATTTCCAG
TTCTACAAGGTTAGAGAGATCAACAACTACCACCACGCTCACGATGCTTACCTTAACGCTGTTGTTGGAA
CCGCTCTTATCAAGAAGTACCCAAAGTTGGAGTCTGAGTTCGTTTACGGAGATTACAAGGTTTACGATGT
TAGAAAGATGATCGCTAAGTCTGAGCAGGAGATCGGAAAGGCTACCGCTAAGTACTTCTTCTACTCTAAC
ATCATGAACTTCTTCAAGACCGAGATCACCCTTGCTAACGGAGAGATCAGAAAGAGACCACTTATCGAGA
CCAACGGAGAGACCGGAGAGATCGTTTGGGATAAGGGAAGAGATTTCGCTACCGTTAGAAAGGTTCTTTC
TATGCCACAGGTTAACATCGTTAAGAAAACCGAGGTTCAGACCGGAGGATTCTCTAAGGAGTCTATCCTT
CCAAAGAGAAACTCTGATAAGTTGATCGCTAGAAAGAAGGATTGGGACCCAAAGAAGTACGGAGGATTCG
ATTCTCCAACCGTTGCTTACTCTGTTCTTGTTGTTGCTAAGGTTGAGAAGGGAAAGTCTAAGAAGTTGAA
GTCTGTTAAGGAGCTTCTTGGAATCACCATCATGGAGCGTTCTTCTTTCGAGAAGAACCCAATCGATTTC
CTTGAGGCTAAGGGATACAAGGAGGTTAAGAAGGATCTTATCATCAAGTTGCCAAAGTACTCTCTTTTCG
AGCTTGAGAACGGAAGAAAGAGAATGCTTGCTTCTGCTGGAGAGCTTCAGAAGGGAAACGAGCTTGCTCT
TCCATCTAAGTACGTTAACTTCCTTTACCTTGCTTCTCACTACGAGAAGTTGAAGGGATCTCCAGAGGAT
AACGAGCAGAAGCAGCTTTTCGTTGAGCAGCACAAGCACTACCTTGATGAGATCATCGAGCAAATCTCTG
AGTTCTCTAAGAGAGTTATCCTTGCTGATGCTAACCTTGATAAGGTTCTTTCTGCTTACAACAAGCACAG
AGATAAGCCAATCAGAGAGCAGGCTGAGAACATCATCCACCTTTTCACCCTTACCAACCTTGGTGCTCCA
GCTGCTTTCAAGTACTTCGATACCACCATCGATAGAAAAAGATACACCTCTACCAAGGAGGTTCTTGATG
CTACCCTTATCCACCAGTCTATCACCGGACTTTACGAGACCAGAATCGATCTTTCTCAGCTTGGAGGAGA
TAAGAGACCAGCTGCTACCAAGAAGGCTGGACAGGCTAAGAAGAAGAAGTGACTGCAGATCGTTCAAACA
TTTGGCAATAAAGTTTCTTAAGATTGAATCCTGTTGCCGGTCTTGCGATGATTATCATATAATTTCTGTT
GAATTACGTTAAGCATGTAATAATTAACATGTAATGCATGACGTTATTTATGAGATGGGTTTTTATGATT
AGAGTCCCGCAATTATACATTTAATACGCGATAGAAAACAAAATATAGCGCGCAAACTAGGATAAATTAT
CGCGCGCGGTGTCATCTATGTTACTAGATC
Features (pLannotate 1.2.2; 15 found; start..end, strand, type, name):
      1..17      -  promoter       tet promoter (fragment): E. coli promoter for tetracycline efflux protein gene
     63..79      -  protein_bind   lac operator: The lac repressor binds to the lac operator to inhibit transcription in E. coli. This inhibition can be relieved by adding lactose or isopropyl-β-D-thiogalactopyranoside (IPTG). lac repressor encoded by lacI
     87..117     -  promoter       lac promoter: promoter for the E. coli lac operon
    132..153     -  protein_bind   CAP binding site: CAP binding activates transcription in the presence of cAMP. E. coli catabolite activator protein
    166..258     -  CDS            lacI (fragment): lac repressor; lacI; The lac repressor binds to the lac operator to inhibit transcription in E. coli. This inhibition can be relieved by adding lactose or isopropyl-β-D-thiogalactopyranoside (IPTG).
    441..1029    -  rep_origin     ori: high-copy-number ColE1/pMB1/pBR322/pUC origin of replication
   1200..2060    -  CDS            AmpR: β-lactamase; bla; confers resistance to ampicillin, carbenicillin, and related antibiotics
   2061..2165    -  promoter       AmpR promoter: bla
   2260..2295    +  CDS            rop (fragment): Rop protein, which maintains plasmids at low copy number; rop
   2397..2496    +  misc_feature   bom (fragment): basis of mobility region from pBR322
   2502..2656    -  CDS            lacZα (fragment): LacZα fragment of β-galactosidase; lacZ fragment
   2722..3231    +  promoter       35SPPDK promoter: hybrid promoter consisting of the cauliflower mosaic virus 35S enhancer fused to the maize C4PPDK basal promoter (Yoo et al., 2007)
   3243..3290    +  CDS            2xFLAG: two tandem FLAG® epitope tags
   3342..7631    +  CDS            pcoCas9: Cas9 endonuclease from the Streptococcus pyogenes Type II CRISPR/Cas system plant codon-optimized Cas9 gene containing the potato IV2 intron
   7688..7940    +  terminator     NOS terminator: nopaline synthase terminator and poly(A) signal
