[The description below was written by a language model from this plasmid's Addgene catalogue record and pLannotate feature annotations shown in this document.]
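Description:
HBT-pcoCas9 is a plant expression plasmid of about 7.9 kb built on the HBT-FLAG backbone and designed for transient expression of a plant codon-optimized Cas9 nuclease in plant cells. It is not annotated with T-DNA borders or any plant selectable marker, which fits its stated role as a transient-expression vector rather than a binary vector for stable transformation. In E. coli it is maintained through a high-copy ColE1/pUC-type origin and selected with ampicillin via the β-lactamase gene. The remaining bacterial annotations (fragments of lacI, lacZα, rop and bom, plus the lac promoter, operator and CAP site) are cloning-vector remnants with no evident role in the payload.

The expression cassette is driven by 35SPPDK, a hybrid constitutive promoter that joins the cauliflower mosaic virus 35S enhancer to the maize C4PPDK basal promoter. It is closed by the nopaline synthase terminator and polyadenylation signal. The coding region begins with a tandem 2xFLAG epitope for immunodetection, followed by pcoCas9, a synthetic version of the Streptococcus pyogenes Cas9 endonuclease recoded for plant codon usage. The gene contains the potato IV2 intron, an element generally included to prevent expression of the full-length protein in bacteria and to support expression in plants. The catalogue lists nuclear localization signals at both the N and C termini of the insert, which direct the nuclease to the nucleus, although these are not separately annotated in the feature table. The insert was cloned between BamHI and PstI sites, both of which were retained.

No guide RNA cassette is annotated, so a guide must come from a separate construct. The associated work used the plasmid for targeted mutagenesis, multiplex editing and homologous recombination-mediated genome editing in Arabidopsis and Nicotiana benthamiana.
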