Addgene plasmid #52254: HBT-pcoCas9
Purpose: transient expression of pcoCas9 gene in plant cells
Depositing lab: Jen Sheen. Depositing organization: Massachusetts General Hospital. Publication: Multiplex and homologous recombination-mediated genome editing in Arabidopsis and Nicotiana benthamiana using guide RNA and Cas9. Li JF, Norville JE, Aach J, McCormack M, Zhang D, Bush J, Church GM, Sheen J. Nat Biotechnol. 2013 Aug;31(8):688-91. doi: 10.1038/nbt.2654. PubMed 23929339.
Backbone
  Vector backbone: HBT-FLAG
  Vector type: CRISPR ; plant expression
Growth in bacteria
  Bacterial resistance: Ampicillin, 100 μg/mL
  Growth temperature: 37°C
  Growth strain: DH5alpha
  Copy number: Unknown
Gene/Insert
  Gene/Insert name: pcoCas9 (alt name: plant codon–optimized Cas9)
  Species: Synthetic
  GenBank ID: KF264451
  Promoter: hybrid constitutive promoter 35SPPDK
  Tag / fusion protein: FLAG (N terminal on insert); NLS (N terminal on insert); NLS (C terminal on insert)
  Cloning method: Restriction Enzyme; 5′ cloning site BamHI (not destroyed); 3′ cloning site PstI (not destroyed)
  Sequencing primers: 5′ sequencing from the promoter: 5’ gtcacgtagtaagcagctctcgg 3’; 3′ sequencing from the terminator: 5’ atcgcaagaccggcaacagga 3’
Terms and licenses: Academic/Nonprofit Terms; Industry Terms: Not Available to Industry
How to cite: HBT-pcoCas9 was a gift from Jen Sheen (Addgene plasmid # 52254 ; http://n2t.net/addgene:52254 ; RRID:Addgene_52254)
