>Addgene plasmid #52254 | HBT-pcoCas9 | addgene partial sequence | sequence record 81558 | M13-Rev 5'-CAGGAAACAGCTATGACC-3'
GCTTATCATCGGATCTAGTAACATAGATGACACCGCGCGCGATAATTTATCCTAGTTTGCGCGCTATATT
TTGTTTTCTATCGCGTATTAAATGTATAATTGCGGGACTCTAATCATAAAAACCCATCTCATAAATAACG
TCATGCATTACATGTTAATTATTACATGCTTAACGTAATTCAACAGAAATTATATGATAATCATCGCAAG
ACCGGCAACAGGATTCAATCTTAAGAAACTTTATTGCCAAATGTTTGAACGATCTGCAGTCACTTCTTCT
TCTTAGCCTGTCCAGCCTTCTTGGTAGCAGCTGGTCTCTTATCTCCTCCAAGCTGAGAAAGATCGATTCT
GGTCTCGTAAAGTCCGGTGATAGACTGGTGGATAAGGGTAGCATCAAGAACCTCCTTGGTAGAGGTGTAT
CTTTTTCTATCGATGGTGGTATCGAAGTACTTGAAAGCAGCTGGAGCACCAAGGTTGGTAAGGGTGAAAA
GGTGGATGATGTTCTCAGCCTGCTCTCTGATTGGCTTATCTCTGTGCTTGTTGTAAGCAGAAAGAACCTT
ATCAAGGTTAGCATCAGCAAGGATAACTCTCTTAGAGAACTCAGAGATTTGCTCGATGATCTCATCAAGG
TAGTGCTTGTGCTGCTCAACGAAAAGCTGCTTCTGCTCGTTATCCTCTGGAGATCCCTTCAACTTCTCGT
AGTGAGAAGCAAGGTAAAGGAAGTTAACGTACTTAGATGGAAGAGCAAGCTCGTTTCCCTTCTGAAGCTC
TCCAGCAGAAGCAAGCATTCTCTTTCTTCCGTTCTCAAGCTCGAAAAGAGAGTACTTTGGCAACTTGATG
ATAAGATCCTTCTTAACCTCCTTGTATCCCTTAGCCTCAAGGAAATCGATTGGGTTCTTCTCGAAAGAAG
AACGCTCCATGATGGTGATTCCAAGAAGCTCCTTAACAGACTTCAACTTCTTAGACTTTCCCTTCTCAAC
CTTAGCAACAACA
