>Addgene plasmid #52254 | HBT-pcoCas9 | addgene partial sequence | sequence record 81577 | M13-F20 5'-TGTAAAACGACGGCCAGT-3'
AGAATATCAAAGATACAGTCTCAGAAGACCAAAGGGCTATTGAGACTTTTCAACAAAGGGTAATATCGGG
AAACCTCCTCGGATTCCATTGCCCAGCTATCTGTCACTTCATCAAAAGGACAGTAGAAAAGGAAGGTGGC
ACCTACAAATGCCATCATTGCGATAAAGGAAAGGCTATCGTTCAAGATGCCTCTGCCGACAGTGGTCCCA
AAGATGGACCCCCACCCACAAGGAGCATCGTGGAAAAAGAAGACGTTCCAACCACGTCTTCAAAGCAAGT
GGATTGATGTGATATCTCCACTGACGTAAGGGATGACGCACAATCCCACTATCCTTCGCCCCAAGCTTGG
GCCCAAGCTTGGGTCGCGCCCCACGGATGGTATAAGAATAAAGGCATTCCGCGTGCAGGATTCACCCGTT
CGCCTCTCACCTTTTCGCTGTACTCTCTCGCCACACACACCCCCTCTCCAGCTCCGTTGGAGCTCCGGAC
AGCAGCAGGCGCGGGGCGGTCACGTAGTAAGCAGCTCTCGGCTCCCTCTCCCCTTGCTCCGTGGATCCAT
GGATTACAAGGATGATGATGATAAGGATTACAAGGATGATGATGATAAGATGGCTCCAAAGAAGAAGAGA
AAGGTTGGAATCCACGGAGTTCCAGCTGCTGATAAGAAGTACTCTATCGGACTTGACATCGGAACCAACT
CTGTTGGATGGGCTGTTATCACCGATGAGTACAAGGTTCCATCTAAGAAGTTCAAGGTTCTTGGAAACAC
CGATAGACACTCTATCAAGAAGAACCTTATCGGTGCTCTTCTTTTCGATTCTGGAGAGACCGCTGAGGCT
ACCAGATTGAAGAGAACCGCTAGAAGAAGATACACCAGAAGAAAGAACAGAATCTGCTACCTTCAGGAAA
TCTTCTCTAACGAGATGGCTAAGGTTGATGATTCTTTCTTCCACAGACTTGAGGAGTCTTTCCTTGTTGA
GGAGGATAAGAAGCACGAGAGACACCCAATCTTCGGAAACATCGTTGA
