>Addgene plasmid #52254 | HBT-pcoCas9 | addgene partial sequence | sequence record 81580 | synthCas9Int-R 5'-CCTTCTGGGTGGTCTGGTTC-3'
ATGTTCTCTGGCTTGTGTCTACCCATAACCTTAACAAGCTCATCAACAACCTTAACGGTCTGAAGGATTC
CCTTCTTGATAGCTGGAGATCCAGCAAGGTTAGCGATGTGCTCGTGAAGAGAATCTCCCTGTCCAGAAAC
CTGAGCCTTCTGGATGTCCTCCTTGAAGGTAAGAGAATCATCGTGGATAAGCTGCATGAAGTTTCTGTTA
GCGAATCCATCAGACTTCAAGAAATCAAGGATGGTCTTTCCAGACTGCTTATCTCTGATTCCGTTGATCA
ACTTACGAGAAAGTCTACCCCATCCGGTGTATCTTCTTCTCTTCAACTGCTTCATAACCTTATCATCGAA
AAGGTGAGCGTAGGTCTTGAGTCTCTCCTCGATCATCTCTCTATCCTCGAAAAGGGTAAGGGTAAGAACG
ATGTCCTCAAGGATGTCCTCGTTCTCCTCGTTATCAAGGAAATCCTTATCCTTGATGATCTTCAAAAGAT
CGTGGTAGGTTCCAAGAGAAGCGTTGAATCTATCCTCAACTCCAGAGATTTCAACAGAATCGAAGCACTC
GATCTTCTTGAAGTAATCCTCCTTCAACTGCTTAACGGTAACCTTTCTGTTGGTCTTGAAAAGAAGATCA
ACGATAGCCTTCTTCTGCTCTCCAGAAAGGAAAGCTGGCTTTCTCATTCCCTCGGTAACGTACTTAACCT
TGGTAAGCTCGTTGTAAACGGTGAAGTACTCGTAAAGAAGAGAGTGCTTTGGAAGAACCTTCTCGTTTGG
AAGGTTCTTATCGAAGTTGGTCATTCTCTCGATGAAAGACTGAGCAGAAGCTCCCTTATCAACAACCTGC
ACATCAACAAATTTTGGTCATATATTAGAAAAGTTATAAATTAAAATATACACACTTATAAACTACAGAA
AAGCAATTGCTATATACTACATTCTTTTATTTTGAAAAAAATATTTGAAATATTATATTACTACTAATTA
ATGATAATTATTATATATATATCAAAGGTAGAAGCAGAAACTTACCTCCTCGAA
